Addgene plasmid #65657: pFRT-TODestFLAGHA_RBPMS_K36A_R38A_E39A
Purpose: FLAG-HA expression vector with RBPMS carrying mutation K36A, R38A, E39A
Depositing lab: Thomas Tuschl. Depositing organization: Rockefeller University. Publication: Structural basis underlying CAC RNA recognition by the RRM domain of dimeric RNA-binding protein RBPMS. Teplova M, Farazi TA, Tuschl T, Patel DJ. Q Rev Biophys. 2015 Sep 8:1-11. 10.1017/S0033583515000207 PubMed 26347403.
Backbone
  Vector backbone: pcDNA5/FRT/TO
  Backbone manufacturer: Life Technologies, Modified by Tuschl lab
  Backbone size w/o insert (bp): 5372
  Vector type: Mammalian Expression
  Selectable markers: Hygromycin, Blasticidin
Growth in bacteria
  Bacterial resistance: Ampicillin, 100 μg/mL
  Growth temperature: 37°C
  Growth strain: Top10
  Copy number: Unknown
Gene/Insert
  Gene/Insert name: RBPMS
  Species: H. sapiens (human)
  Insert size (bp): 633
  Mutation: changed lysine 36 to alanine, arguing 38 to alanine and glutamic acid 38 to alanine
  GenBank ID: NM_001008710
  Entrez Gene: RBPMS (a.k.a. HERMES)
  Promoter: CMV, 2x Tet
  Tag / fusion protein: FLAG HA (N terminal on backbone)
  Cloning method: Gateway Cloning
  Sequencing primers: 5′ CMV Forward; 3′ BGH Reverse
Terms and licenses: Academic/Nonprofit Terms; Industry Terms: Not Available to Industry
How to cite: pFRT-TODestFLAGHA_RBPMS_K36A_R38A_E39A was a gift from Thomas Tuschl (Addgene plasmid # 65657 ; http://n2t.net/addgene:65657 ; RRID:Addgene_65657)
