[The description below was written by a language model from this plasmid's Addgene catalogue record.]
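Description:
pFRT-TODestFLAGHA_RBPMS_K36A_R38A_E39A is a mammalian expression plasmid built on a laboratory-modified version of the commercial pcDNA5/FRT/TO backbone that was converted into a Gateway destination vector carrying an N-terminal FLAG-HA tandem epitope tag. It is propagated in E. coli under ampicillin selection. The record lists hygromycin and blasticidin as mammalian selectable markers. In the standard use of this backbone family, the FRT site allows Flp recombinase-mediated integration into a single defined genomic locus of a compatible host cell line, with hygromycin selecting for integrants. Blasticidin is normally associated with maintaining the Tet repressor in such host lines, although the record does not spell this out.

The payload is a 633 bp human RBPMS (also known as HERMES) coding sequence introduced by Gateway recombination. It is expressed from a CMV promoter bearing two tetracycline operator sites, so transcription is repressed in Tet repressor-expressing cells until tetracycline or doxycycline is added. The listed BGH reverse sequencing primer suggests a BGH polyadenylation region downstream of the insert. The insert carries three alanine substitutions. The plasmid name and purpose line give these as K36A, R38A and E39A, whereas the mutation field contains apparent typographical errors, citing glutamic acid at position 38.

The associated publication concerns the structural basis of CAC RNA recognition by the RRM domain of dimeric RBPMS. This suggests the triple mutant was made to test the functional contribution of these residues, though the record does not say whether they affect RNA binding or dimerization. The FLAG-HA tag allows detection and affinity purification of the expressed protein and its bound partners. No feature table was provided, so element positions cannot be confirmed.
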