>Addgene plasmid #65657 | pFRT-TODestFLAGHA_RBPMS_K36A_R38A_E39A | addgene partial sequence | sequence record 114753 | BGH-rev 5'-TAGAAGGCACAGTCGAGG-3'
TTATCTATGCGGCCGCGGATCAGGTACGCGTAGAATCGAGACCGAGGAGAGGGTTAGGGATAGGCTTACC
TTCGAACCGCGGGCCCTCTAGACTTGAGCGGCCGCCACTGTGCTGGATATCAACCACTTTGTACAAGAAA
GCTGGGTCTAGATATCTCGAGTGCGGCCGCTCAGCAGAACTGACGGGACTTCCAGCCCTGAGAAGTAGCC
TCGGAGGGAGGGAGCCAGCGCATCTGGGCATGCAGTGAAGCGGGATAGGTGAAAGCAGGAGGAGGTAGAG
CAGGCGCTAACTCCGCTGGGTACAGAGGGTACGGGGCCCACACTTCAGGGCTACTGGGGTAAAGTGCAGG
CACTGTGAGCTCATATGGCTCTCTGGCAATGAACTGAGGTACAGTGTTGGGCAGAGGAGTACTGGGGTTT
GGAGTCCCTACGAGTTTGTTCTTGGCCATCTTCGTGTTTGCCTTAGCAAACTCTAGTCGTAGTGTTTGCG
GAATTTCAGGATCGAAGCGGATGCCATTCAAAGCATTCTTTGCAGCCTCTGCTTCTGAGCGACTGTCAAA
ACTGACAAAACCTACAGGCTGTTTAGATGTGAGCTTTATAAGAGAACCCTCATAGCCCTTAAATGGTCTG
AAAAGCAGATAGAGCGCCGCAGGTGCAATGTCCAGAGGAAGGCCACTGACAAATAGGGTCCGGACCTCCT
CCTCCTGAAGGTTGGCCTCGCTCGGGGTGTTCTCCTTCTCGGCTTTGCCGCCGTTGTTCATGTCGACTGA
A
