>Addgene plasmid #65657 | pFRT-TODestFLAGHA_RBPMS_K36A_R38A_E39A | depositor full sequence | sequence record 114755 | pFRT-TODestFLAGHA_RBPMS_K36A_R38A_E39A sequence 822 bps
TGATAGAGATCTCCCTATCAGTGATAGAGATCGTCGACGAGCTCGTTTAGTGAACCGTCAGATCGCCTGG
AGACGCCATCCACGCTGTTTTGACCTCCATAGAAGACACCGGGACCGATCCAGCCTCCGGACTCTAGCGT
TTAAACTTAAGCTTGGTACCATGGACTACAAGGACGACGATGACAAGTACCCTTATGACGTGCCCGATTA
CGCTTTGAACCAGATATCAACAAGTTTGTACAAAAAAGCAGGCTCCACCATGGGAACCAATTCAGTCGAC
ATGAACAACGGCGGCAAAGCCGAGAAGGAGAACACCCCGAGCGAGGCCAACCTTCAGGAGGAGGAGGTCC
GGACCCTATTTGTCAGTGGCCTTCCTCTGGACATTGCACCTGCGGCGCTCTATCTGCTTTTCAGACCATT
TAAGGGCTATGAGGGTTCTCTTATAAAGCTCACATCTAAACAGCCTGTAGGTTTTGTCAGTTTTGACAGT
CGCTCAGAAGCAGAGGCTGCAAAGAATGCTTTGAATGGCATCCGCTTCGATCCTGAAATTCCGCAAACAC
TACGACTAGAGTTTGCTAAGGCAAACACGAAGATGGCCAAGAACAAACTCGTAGGGACTCCAAACCCCAG
TACTCCTCTGCCCAACACTGTACCTCAGTTCATTGCCAGAGAGCCATATGAGCTCACAGTGCCTGCACTT
TACCCCAGTAGCCCTGAAGTGTGGGCCCCGTACCCTCTGTACCCAGCGGAGTTAGCGCCTGCTCTACCTC
CTCCTGCTTTCACCTATCCCGCTTCACTGCATGCCCAGATGCGCTGGCTCCC
